Addgene plasmid #44889: pFA6a-link-yomWasabi-CaURA3
Purpose: Yeast tagging vector to create gene fusion with yeast optimized mWasabi with CaUra3 selection
Depositing lab: Wendell Lim & Kurt Thorn. Depositing organization: University of California, San Francisco (UCSF). Publication: Improved Blue, Green, and Red Fluorescent Protein Tagging Vectors for S. cerevisiae. Lee S, Lim WA, Thorn KS. PLoS One. 2013 Jul 2;8(7):e67902. doi: 10.1371/journal.pone.0067902. Print 2013. PubMed 23844123.
Backbone
  Vector backbone: pFA6a
  Vector type: Yeast Expression
  Selectable markers: URA3
Growth in bacteria
  Bacterial resistance: Ampicillin, 100 μg/mL
  Growth temperature: 37°C
  Growth strain: DH5alpha
  Copy number: Unknown
Gene/Insert
  Gene/Insert name: yomWasabi (alt name: Yeast Optimized mWasabi)
  Species: Synthetic
Terms and licenses: Academic/Nonprofit Terms; Industry Terms: Not Available to Industry
Depositor comments: This vector is derived from the sequences published in “Optimized cassettes for fluorescent protein tagging in Saccharomyces cerevisiae.” Sheff MA, Thorn KS. Yeast. 2004 Jun;21(8):661-70. These plasmids were generated with funding from an NIGMS Systems Biology Center grant, number P50 GM081879. Please acknowledge this grant if you use these plasmids.
How to cite: pFA6a-link-yomWasabi-CaURA3 was a gift from Wendell Lim & Kurt Thorn (Addgene plasmid # 44889 ; http://n2t.net/addgene:44889 ; RRID:Addgene_44889)
