[The description below was written by a language model from this plasmid's Addgene catalogue record and pLannotate feature annotations shown in this document.]
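Description:
pFA6a-link-yomWasabi-CaURA3 is a yeast tagging vector built on the pFA6a backbone, designed as a template for creating fusions of a gene of interest to a yeast codon-optimized version of the green fluorescent protein mWasabi. It is maintained in E. coli through a high-copy ColE1/pUC-type origin and an ampicillin resistance gene (β-lactamase with its own promoter). The feature table shows no yeast replication origin or centromere, consistent with a plasmid that serves as a cassette source rather than one that is maintained episomally in yeast. Short fragments annotated as lacI, rop and bom are backbone remnants, and SP6 and T7 promoters flank the cassette region.

The payload, which spans the numbering origin of the circular map, consists of the synthetic yomWasabi coding sequence followed by the S. cerevisiae ADH1 terminator, and then a selection marker made up of the Ashbya gossypii TEF promoter, a URA3 open reading frame and the TEF terminator. The annotation tool matched this marker to the S. cerevisiae URA3 protein, but the plasmid name and stated purpose identify it as CaURA3; a heterologous orthologue of this kind complements uracil auxotrophy while having limited homology to the native ura3 locus. No promoter lies directly upstream of the fluorescent protein. The "link" in the name implies a linker sequence preceding it, though this is not annotated, so expression would come from the tagged gene's own promoter after in-frame integration. The vector belongs to a series of improved blue, green and red fluorescent protein tagging cassettes for S. cerevisiae, derived from earlier optimized tagging cassettes, and is typically used to label endogenous proteins for fluorescence imaging.
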