Features (pLannotate 1.2.2; 13 found; start..end, strand, type, name):
     18..205     +  terminator     ADH1 terminator: S. cerevisiae ADH1; transcription terminator for the S. cerevisiae alcohol dehydrogenase 1 (ADH1) gene
    280..623     +  promoter       TEF promoter: Ashbya gossypii TEF promoter
    642..1430    +  CDS            URA3: PYRF_YEAST - Experimental evidence at protein level: Swiss-Prot protein existence level 1. From Saccharomyces cerevisiae (strain ATCC 204508 / S288c) (Baker's yeast).
   1442..1639    +  terminator     TEF terminator: Ashbya gossypii TEF terminator
   1747..1765    -  promoter       T7 promoter: promoter for bacteriophage T7 RNA polymerase
   1787..1840    -  CDS            lacI (fragment): lac repressor; lacI; The lac repressor binds to the lac operator to inhibit transcription in E. coli. This inhibition can be relieved by adding lactose or isopropyl-β-D-thiogalactopyranoside (IPTG).
   2023..2611    -  rep_origin     ori: high-copy-number ColE1/pMB1/pBR322/pUC origin of replication
   2782..3642    -  CDS            AmpR: β-lactamase; bla; confers resistance to ampicillin, carbenicillin, and related antibiotics
   3643..3747    -  promoter       AmpR promoter: bla
   3842..3877    +  CDS            rop (fragment): Rop protein, which maintains plasmids at low copy number; rop
   3979..4030    +  misc_feature   bom (fragment): basis of mobility region from pBR322
   4093..4111    +  promoter       SP6 promoter: promoter for bacteriophage SP6 RNA polymerase
   4181..4888    +  CDS            mWasabi: mWasabi is a basic (constitutively fluorescent) green fluorescent protein published in 2008, derived from Clavularia sp.. It has high acid sensitivity.
>Addgene plasmid #44889 | pFA6a-link-yomWasabi-CaURA3 | depositor full sequence | sequence record 62135 | pFA6a-link-yomWasabi-CaURA3 sequence 4894 bps
GCGCCACTTCTAAATAAGCGAATTTCTTATGATTTATGATTTTTATTATTAAATAAGTTATAAAAAAAAT
AAGTGTATACAAATTTTAAAGTGACTCTTAGGTTTTAAAACGAAAATTCTTATTCTTGAGTAACTCTTTC
CTGTAGGTCAGGTTGCTTTCTCAGGTATAGTATGAGGTCGCTCTTATTGACCACACCTCTACCGGCAGAT
CCGCTAGGGATAACAGGGTAATATAGATCTGTTTAGCTTGCCTCGTCCCCGCCGGGTCACCCGGCCAGCG
ACATGGAGGCCCAGAATACCCTCCTTGACAGTCTTGACGTGCGCAGCTCAGGGGCATGATGTGACTGTCG
CCCGTACATTTAGCCCATACATCCCCATGTATAATCATTTGCATCCATACATTTTGATGGCCGCACGGCG
CGAAGCAAAAATTACGGCTCCTCGCTGCAGACCTGCGAGCAGGGAAACGCTCCCCTCACAGACGCGTTGA
ATTGTCCCCACGCCGCGCCCCTGTAGAGAAATATAAAAGGTTAGGATTTGCCACTGAGGTTCTTCTTTCA
TATACTTCCTTTTAAAATCTTGCTAGGATACAGTTCTCACATCACATCCGAACATAAACAACCATGACAG
TCAACACTAAGACCTATAGTGAGAGAGCAGAAACTCATGCCTCACCAGTAGCACAGCGATTATTTCGATT
AATGGAACTGAAGAAAACCAATTTATGTGCATCAATTGACGTTGATACCACTAAGGAATTCCTTGAATTA
ATTGATAAATTAGGTCCTTATGTATGCTTAATCAAGACTCATATTGATATAATCAATGATTTTTCCTATG
AATCCACTATTGAACCATTATTAGAACTTTCACGTAAACATCAATTTATGATTTTTGAAGATAGAAAATT
TGCTGATATTGGTAATACCGTAAAGAAACAATATATTGGTGGAGTTTATAAAATTAGTAGTTGGGCAGAT
ATTACCAATGCTCATGGTGTCACTGGGAATGGAGTGGTTGAAGGATTAAAACAGGGAGCTAAAGAAACCA
CCACCAACCAAGAGCCAAGAGGGTTATTGATGTTAGCTGAATTATCATCAGTGGGATCATTAGCATATGG
AGAATATTCTCAAAAAACTGTTGAAATTGCTAAATCCGATAAGGAATTTGTTATTGGATTTATTGCCCAA
CGTGATATGGGTGGCCAAGAAGAAGGATTTGATTGGCTTATTATGACACCTGGAGTTGGATTAGATGATA
AAGGTGATGGATTAGGACAACAATATAGAACTGTTGATGAAGTTGTTAGCACTGGAACTGATATTATCAT
TGTTGGTAGAGGATTGTTTGGTAAAGGAAGAGATCCAGATATTGAAGGTAAAAGGTATAGAAATGCTGGT
TGGAATGCTTATTTGAAAAAGACTGGCCAATTATAATCAGTACTGACAATAAAAAGATTCTTGTTTTCAA
GAACTTGTCATTTGTATAGTTTTTTTATATTGTAGTTGTTCTATTTTAATCAAATGTTAGCGTGATTTAT
ATTTTTTTTCGCCTCGACATCATCTGCCCAGATGCGAAGTTAAGTGCGCAGAAAGTAATATCATGCGTCA
ATCGTATGTGAATGCTGGTCGCTATACTGCTGTCGATTCGATACTAACGCCGCCATCCAGTGTCGAAAAC
GAGCTCGAATTCATCGATGATATCAGATCCACTAGTGGCCTATGCGGCCGCGGATCTGCCGGTCTCCCTA
TAGTGAGTCGTATTAATTTCGATAAGCCAGGTTAACCTGCATTAATGAATCGGCCAACGCGCGGGGAGAG
GCGGTTTGCGTATTGGGCGCTCTTCCGCTTCCTCGCTCACTGACTCGCTGCGCTCGGTCGTTCGGCTGCG
GCGAGCGGTATCAGCTCACTCAAAGGCGGTAATACGGTTATCCACAGAATCAGGGGATAACGCAGGAAAG
AACATGTGAGCAAAAGGCCAGCAAAAGGCCAGGAACCGTAAAAAGGCCGCGTTGCTGGCGTTTTTCCATA
GGCTCCGCCCCCCTGACGAGCATCACAAAAATCGACGCTCAAGTCAGAGGTGGCGAAACCCGACAGGACT
ATAAAGATACCAGGCGTTTCCCCCTGGAAGCTCCCTCGTGCGCTCTCCTGTTCCGACCCTGCCGCTTACC
GGATACCTGTCCGCCTTTCTCCCTTCGGGAAGCGTGGCGCTTTCTCAATGCTCACGCTGTAGGTATCTCA
GTTCGGTGTAGGTCGTTCGCTCCAAGCTGGGCTGTGTGCACGAACCCCCCGTTCAGCCCGACCGCTGCGC
CTTATCCGGTAACTATCGTCTTGAGTCCAACCCGGTAAGACACGACTTATCGCCACTGGCAGCAGCCACT
GGTAACAGGATTAGCAGAGCGAGGTATGTAGGCGGTGCTACAGAGTTCTTGAAGTGGTGGCCTAACTACG
GCTACACTAGAAGGACAGTATTTGGTATCTGCGCTCTGCTGAAGCCAGTTACCTTCGGAAAAAGAGTTGG
TAGCTCTTGATCCGGCAAACAAACCACCGCTGGTAGCGGTGGTTTTTTTGTTTGCAAGCAGCAGATTACG
CGCAGAAAAAAAGGATCTCAAGAAGATCCTTTGATCTTTTCTACGGGGTCTGACGCTCAGTGGAACGAAA
ACTCACGTTAAGGGATTTTGGTCATGAGATTATCAAAAAGGATCTTCACCTAGATCCTTTTAAATTAAAA
ATGAAGTTTTAAATCAATCTAAAGTATATATGAGTAAACTTGGTCTGACAGTTACCAATGCTTAATCAGT
GAGGCACCTATCTCAGCGATCTGTCTATTTCGTTCATCCATAGTTGCCTGACTCCCCGTCGTGTAGATAA
CTACGATACGGGAGGGCTTACCATCTGGCCCCAGTGCTGCAATGATACCGCGAGACCCACGCTCACCGGC
TCCAGATTTATCAGCAATAAACCAGCCAGCCGGAAGGGCCGAGCGCAGAAGTGGTCCTGCAACTTTATCC
GCCTCCATCCAGTCTATTAATTGTTGCCGGGAAGCTAGAGTAAGTAGTTCGCCAGTTAATAGTTTGCGCA
ACGTTGTTGCCATTGCTACAGGCATCGTGGTGTCACGCTCGTCGTTTGGTATGGCTTCATTCAGCTCCGG
TTCCCAACGATCAAGGCGAGTTACATGATCCCCCATGTTGTGCAAAAAAGCGGTTAGCTCCTTCGGTCCT
CCGATCGTTGTCAGAAGTAAGTTGGCCGCAGTGTTATCACTCATGGTTATGGCAGCACTGCATAATTCTC
TTACTGTCATGCCATCCGTAAGATGCTTTTCTGTGACTGGTGAGTACTCAACCAAGTCATTCTGAGAATA
GTGTATGCGGCGACCGAGTTGCTCTTGCCCGGCGTCAATACGGGATAATACCGCGCCACATAGCAGAACT
TTAAAAGTGCTCATCATTGGAAAACGTTCTTCGGGGCGAAAACTCTCAAGGATCTTACCGCTGTTGAGAT
CCAGTTCGATGTAACCCACTCGTGCACCCAACTGATCTTCAGCATCTTTTACTTTCACCAGCGTTTCTGG
GTGAGCAAAAACAGGAAGGCAAAATGCCGCAAAAAAGGGAATAAGGGCGACACGGAAATGTTGAATACTC
ATACTCTTCCTTTTTCAATATTATTGAAGCATTTATCAGGGTTATTGTCTCATGAGCGGATACATATTTG
AATGTATTTAGAAAAATAAACAAATAGGGGTTCCGCGCACATTTCCCCGAAAAGTGCCACCTGACGTCTA
AGAAACCATTATTATCATGACATTAACCTATAAAAATAGGCGTATCACGAGGCCCTTTCGTCTCGCGCGT
TTCGGTGATGACGGTGAAAACCTCTGACACATGCAGCTCCCGGAGACGGTCACAGCTTGTCTGTAAGCGG
ATGCCGGGAGCAGACAAGCCCGTCAGGGCGCGTCAGCGGGTGTTGGCGGGTGTCGGGGCTGGCTTAACTA
TGCGGCATCAGAGCAGATTGTACTGAGAGTGCACCATATGGACATATTGTCGTTAGAACGCGGCTACAAT
TAATACATAACCTTATGTATCATACACATACGATTTAGGTGACACTATAGAACGCGGCCGCCAGCTGAAG
CTTCGTACGCTGCAGGTCGACGGATCGGTGACGGTGCTGGTTTAATTAACATGGTAAGTAAAGGTGAAGA
GACAACTATGGGGGTAATCAAACCAGACATGAAGATCAAACTGAAAATGGAAGGTAACGTTAATGGCCAC
GCGTTTGTTATTGAAGGTGAAGGAGAGGGGAAACCTTACGACGGAACCAACACTATCAATTTGGAGGTTA
AGGAAGGTGCACCATTACCATTCAGCTATGACATCTTAACAACTGCATTTTCATACGGCAACAGAGCTTT
TACCAAGTACCCTGACGATATACCAAATTACTTCAAACAATCCTTTCCTGAAGGTTATTCATGGGAGAGA
ACAATGACGTTTGAAGATAAGGGCATTGTCAAGGTCAAATCTGACATTTCTATGGAAGAGGATTCATTCA
TCTACGAGATTCACCTCAAGGGCGAAAACTTCCCACCAAATGGTCCAGTGATGCAAAAGGAAACTACTGG
ATGGGATGCTTCTACAGAAAGGATGTACGTGAGAGATGGAGTCTTAAAAGGTGATGTTAAAATGAAGTTG
CTACTTGAAGGTGGTGGCCATCATAGAGTTGATTTCAAAACAATCTACAGAGCCAAAAAGGCTGTAAAAC
TTCCTGATTATCATTTTGTGGATCATCGTATAGAAATTCTAAACCACGACAAAGATTACAATAAGGTCAC
TGTTTATGAAATAGCAGTTGCCAGAAATTCTACAGATGGAATGGATGAATTGTACAAATAAGGC
