>Addgene plasmid #44889 | pFA6a-link-yomWasabi-CaURA3 | addgene partial sequence | sequence record 63845 | Sp6 5'-ATTTAGGTGACACTATAG-3'
GGATCGGTGACGGTGCTGGTTTAATTAACATGGTAAGTAAAGGTGAAGAGACAACTATGGGGGTAATCAA
ACCAGACATGAAGATCAAACTGAAAATGGAAGGTAACGTTAATGGCCACGCGTTTGTTATTGAAGGTGAA
GGAGAGGGGAAACCTTACGACGGAACCAACACTATCAATTTGGAGGTTAAGGAAGGTGCACCATTACCAT
TCAGCTATGACATCTTAACAACTGCATTTTCATACGGCAACAGAGCTTTTACCAAGTACCCTGACGATAT
ACCAAATTACTTCAAACAATCCTTTCCTGAAGGTTATTCATGGGAGAGAACAATGACGTTTGAAGATAAG
GGCATTGTCAAGGTCAAATCTGACATTTCTATGGAAGAGGATTCATTCATCTACGAGATTCACCTCAAGG
GCGAAAACTTCCCACCAAATGGTCCAGTGATGCAAAAGGAAACTACTGGATGGGATGCTTCTACAGAAAG
GATGTACGTGAGAGATGGAGTCTTAAAAGGTGATGTTAAAATGAAGTTGCTACTTGAAGGTGGTGGCCAT
CATAGAGTTGATTTCAAAACAATCTACAGAGCCAAAAAGGCTGTAAAACTTCCTGATTATCATTTTGTGG
ATCATCGTATAGAAATTCTAAACCACGACAAAGATTACAATAAGGTCACTGTTTATGAAATAGCAGTTGC
CAGAAATTCTACAGATGGAATGGATGAATTGTACAAATAAGGCGCGCCACTTCTAAATAAGCGAATTTCT
TATGATTTATGATTTTTATTATTAAATAAGTTATAAAAAAAATAAG
