>Addgene plasmid #44889 | pFA6a-link-yomWasabi-CaURA3 | addgene partial sequence | sequence record 63972 | T7 5'-TAATACGACTCACTATAGGG-3'
ATCTGATATCATCGATGAATTCGAGCTCGTTTTCGACACTGGATGGCGGCGTTAGTATCGAATCGACAGC
AGTATAGCGACCAGCATTCACATACGATTGACGCATGATATTACTTTCTGCGCACTTAACTTCGCATCTG
GGCAGATGATGTCGAGGCGAAAAAAAATATAAATCACGCTAACATTTGATTAAAATAGAACAACTACAAT
ATAAAAAAACTATACAAATGACAAGTTCTTGAAAACAAGAATCTTTTTATTGTCAGTACTGATTATAATT
GGCCAGTCTTTTTCAAATAAGCATTCCAACCAGCATCTCTATACCTTTTACCTTCAATATCTGGATCTCT
TCCTTTACCAAACAATCCTCTACCAACAATGATAATATCAGTTCCAGTGCTAACAACTTCATCAACAGTT
CTATATTGTTGTCCTAATCCATCACCTTTATCATCTAATCCAACTCCAGGTGTCATAATAAGCCAATCAA
ATCCTTCTTCTTGTCCACCCATATCACGTTGGGCAATAAATCCAATAACAAATTCCTTATCGGATTTAGC
AATTTCAACAGTTTTTTGAGAATATTCTCCATATGCTAATGATCCCACTGATGATAATTCAGCTAACATC
AATAACCCTCTTGGCTCTTGGTTGGTGGTGGTTTCTTTAGCTCCCTGTTTTAATCCTTCAACTACTCCAT
TCCCAGTGACACCATGAGCATTAGTAATATCTGCCCAACTACTAATTTTATAAACTCCACCAATATATTG
TTTCTTCACGGTATTACCAATATCAGCAAATTTTCTATCTTCAAAAATCATAAATTGATG
